Addgene plasmid #91510: pHH0103_SRGAP3-1/1
Purpose: Protein expression and purification of human SH3 domain construct SRGAP3-1/1
Depositing lab: Sachdev Sidhu. Depositing organization: University of Toronto. Publication: Comprehensive Analysis of the Human SH3 Domain Family Reveals a Wide Variety of Non-canonical Specificities. Teyra J, Huang H, Jain S, Guan X, Dong A, Liu Y, Tempel W, Min J, Tong Y, Kim PM, Bader GD, Sidhu SS. Structure. 2017 Oct 3;25(10):1598-1610.e3. doi: 10.1016/j.str.2017.07.017. Epub 2017 Sep 7. PubMed 28890361.
Backbone
  Vector backbone: pHH0103
  Vector type: Bacterial Expression
Growth in bacteria
  Bacterial resistance: Ampicillin, 100 μg/mL
  Growth temperature: 37°C
  Growth strain: DH5alpha
  Copy number: Low Copy
Gene/Insert
  Gene/Insert name: SRGAP3-1/1
  Species: H. sapiens (human)
  Insert size (bp): 221
  Entrez Gene: SRGAP3 (a.k.a. ARHGAP14, MEGAP, SRGAP2, WRP)
  Cloning method: Restriction Enzyme; 5′ cloning site Sfi1 (unknown if destroyed); 3′ cloning site Not1 (unknown if destroyed)
Terms and licenses: Academic/Nonprofit Terms; Industry Terms: Not Available to Industry
How to cite: pHH0103_SRGAP3-1/1 was a gift from Sachdev Sidhu (Addgene plasmid # 91510 ; http://n2t.net/addgene:91510 ; RRID:Addgene_91510)
