[The description below was written by a language model from this plasmid's Addgene catalogue record and pLannotate feature annotations shown in this document.]
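Description:
pHH0103_SRGAP3-1/1 is a bacterial expression plasmid of about 6.9 kb built on the pHH0103 backbone, intended for producing and purifying a single SH3 domain of human SRGAP3 (also known as MEGAP, WRP or ARHGAP14), a GTPase-activating protein for RAC1. It is propagated in E. coli under ampicillin selection, with β-lactamase driven by its own promoter, and replicates from a ColE1/pBR322-type origin accompanied by the bom region. The catalogue lists it as low copy. The rop gene appears only as two fragments flanking an f1 phage origin, which seems to have been inserted into it.

The expression cassette is driven by the tac promoter with a downstream lac operator, and the plasmid carries its own lacI gene under the up-mutated lacIq promoter. Transcription is therefore tightly repressed until it is induced with IPTG or lactose. The annotated coding features run in order through a 6xHis tag, Schistosoma japonicum glutathione S-transferase and then the SRGAP3 fragment. This arrangement is consistent with an N-terminal His-GST fusion that can be purified by either affinity method. The insert is catalogued at 221 bp and was cloned between SfiI and NotI sites, and 168 bp of it is annotated as matching SRGAP3. A phage fd terminator lies immediately downstream.

Beyond the terminator are fragments of M13 gene III, along with remnants of the tetracycline resistance gene and its promoter. Together with the f1 origin, these suggest the backbone derives from a phagemid display vector, and they appear to be vestigial here. The plasmid belongs to a collection of human SH3 domain constructs made for a family-wide analysis of SH3 binding specificity.
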