Features (pLannotate 1.2.2; 21 found; start..end, strand, type, name):
     62..139     +  promoter       lacIq promoter: lacI (mutant); In the lacIq allele, a single base change in the promoter boosts expression of the lacI gene about 10-fold.
    140..1222    +  CDS            lacI: lac repressor; lacI; The lac repressor binds to the lac operator to inhibit transcription in E. coli. This inhibition can be relieved by adding lactose or isopropyl-β-D-thiogalactopyranoside (IPTG).
   1235..1256    +  protein_bind   CAP binding site: CAP binding activates transcription in the presence of cAMP. E. coli catabolite activator protein
   1275..1292    +  promoter       tet promoter (fragment): E. coli promoter for tetracycline efflux protein gene
   1465..1493    +  promoter       tac promoter: strong E. coli promoter; hybrid between the trp and lac UV5 promoters
   1501..1517    +  protein_bind   lac operator: The lac repressor binds to the lac operator to inhibit transcription in E. coli. This inhibition can be relieved by adding lactose or isopropyl-β-D-thiogalactopyranoside (IPTG). lac repressor encoded by lacI
   1602..1619    +  CDS            6xHis: 6xHis affinity tag
   1635..2288    +  CDS            GST26_SCHJA: Experimental evidence at protein level: Swiss-Prot protein existence level 1. GST isoenzymes appear to play a central role in the parasite detoxification system. Other functions are also suspected including a role in increasing the solubility of haematin in the parasite gut. From Schistosoma japonicum (Blood fluke).
   2388..2555    +  CDS            SRGAP3 (fragment): SRGP3_HUMAN - Also known as ARHGAP14, KIAA0411, KIAA1156, MEGAP, SRGAP2. Experimental evidence at protein level: Swiss-Prot protein existence level 1. GTPase-activating protein for RAC1 and perhaps Cdc42, but not for RhoA small GTPase. May attenuate RAC1 signaling in neurons. From Homo sapiens (Human).
   2571..2618    +  terminator     fd terminator (sequence withheld): central terminator from bacteriophage fd (Otsuka and Kunisawa, 1982)
   2623..2835    +  CDS            M13 gene III (fragment) (sequence partly withheld): pIII; III; minor coat protein
   2850..3320    +  CDS            M13 gene III (fragment) (sequence partly withheld): pIII; III; minor coat protein
   3342..3412    +  CDS            TcR (fragment): tetracycline efflux protein; tet; confers resistance to tetracycline
   3654..4034    -  CDS            YPB1_ECOLX: Protein predicted: Swiss-Prot protein existence level 4. From Escherichia coli.
   4051..4202    +  CDS            rop (fragment): Rop protein, which maintains plasmids at low copy number; rop
   4238..4666    -  rep_origin     f1 ori (sequence partly withheld): f1 bacteriophage origin of replication; arrow indicates direction of (+) strand synthesis
   4675..4714    +  CDS            rop (fragment): Rop protein, which maintains plasmids at low copy number; rop
   4816..4956    +  misc_feature   bom: basis of mobility region from pBR322
   5142..5729    -  rep_origin     ori: high-copy-number ColE1/pMB1/pBR322/pUC origin of replication
   5900..6760    -  CDS            AmpR: β-lactamase; bla; confers resistance to ampicillin, carbenicillin, and related antibiotics
   6761..6865    -  promoter       AmpR promoter: bla
>Addgene plasmid #91510 | pHH0103_SRGAP3-1/1 | addgene full sequence | sequence record 192410 | Addgene NGS Result
TCATGACATTAACCTATAAAAATAGGCGTATCACGAGGCCCTTTCGTCTTCAAGAATTCCCGACACCATC
GAATGGTGCAAAACCTTTCGCGGTATGGCATGATAGCGCCCGGAAGAGAGTCAATTCAGGGTGGTGAATG
TGAAACCAGTAACGTTATACGATGTCGCAGAGTATGCCGGTGTCTCTTATCAGACCGTTTCCCGCGTGGT
GAACCAGGCCAGCCACGTTTCTGCGAAAACGCGGGAAAAAGTGGAAGCGGCGATGGCGGAGCTGAATTAC
ATTCCCAACCGCGTGGCACAACAACTGGCGGGCAAACAGTCGTTGCTGATTGGCGTTGCCACCTCCAGTC
TGGCCCTGCACGCGCCGTCGCAAATTGTCGCGGCGATTAAATCTCGCGCCGATCAACTGGGTGCCAGCGT
GGTGGTGTCGATGGTAGAACGAAGCGGCGTCGAAGCCTGTAAAGCGGCGGTGCACAATCTTCTCGCGCAA
CGCGTCAGTGGGCTGATCATTAACTATCCGCTGGATGACCAGGATGCCATTGCTGTGGAAGCTGCCTGCA
CTAATGTTCCGGCGTTATTTCTTGATGTCTCTGACCAGACACCCATCAACAGTATTATTTTCTCCCATGA
AGACGGTACGCGACTGGGCGTGGAGCATCTGGTCGCATTGGGTCACCAGCAAATCGCGCTGTTAGCGGGC
CCATTAAGTTCTGTCTCGGCGCGTCTGCGTCTGGCTGGCTGGCATAAATATCTCACTCGCAATCAAATTC
AGCCGATAGCGGAACGGGAAGGCGACTGGAGTGCCATGTCCGGTTTTCAACAAACCATGCAAATGCTGAA
TGAGGGCATCGTTCCCACTGCGATGCTGGTTGCCAACGATCAGATGGCGCTGGGCGCAATGCGCGCCATT
ACCGAGTCCGGGCTGCGCGTTGGTGCGGATATCTCGGTAGTGGGATACGACGATACCGAAGACAGCTCAT
GTTATATCCCGCCGTTAACCACCATCAAACAGGATTTTCGCCTGCTGGGGCAAACCAGCGTGGACCGCTT
GCTGCAACTCTCTCAGGGCCAGGCGGTGAAGGGCAATCAGCTGTTGCCCGTCTCACTGGTGAAAAGAAAA
ACCACCCTGGCGCCCAATACGCAAACCGCCTCTCCCCGCGCGTTGGCCGATTCATTAATGCAGCTGGCAC
GACAGGTTTCCCGACTGGAAAGCGGGCAGTGAGCGCAACGCAATTAATGTAAGTTAGCTCACTCATTAGG
CACAATTCTCATGTTTGACAGCTTATCATCGACTGCACGGTGCACCAATGCTTCTGGCGTCAGGCAGCCA
TCGGAAGCTGTGGTATGGCTGTGCAGGTCGTAAATCACTGCATAATTCGTGTCGCTCAAGGCGCACTCCC
GTTCTGGATAATGTTTTTTGCGCCGACATCATAACGGTTCTGGCAAATATTCTGAAATGAGCTGTTGACA
ATTAATCATCGGCTCGTATAATGTGTGGAATTGTGAGCGGATAACAATTTCACACAGGAAACAGCCAGTC
CGTTTAGGTGTTTTCACGAGCACTTCACCAACAAGGACCATAGATTATGAAAATCGAAGAACACCATCAC
CATCACCATTCCAGCGGTAAGCTTATGTCCCCTATACTAGGTTATTGGAAAATTAAGGGCCTTGTGCAAC
CCACTCGACTTCTTTTGGAATATCTTGAAGAAAAATATGAAGAGCATTTGTATGAGCGCGATGAAGGTGA
TAAATGGCGAAACAAAAAGTTTGAATTGGGTTTGGAGTTTCCCAATCTTCCTTATTATATTGATGGTGAT
GTTAAATTAACACAGTCTATGGCCATCATACGTTATATAGCTGACAAGCACAACATGTTGGGTGGTTGTC
CAAAAGAGCGTGCAGAGATTTCAATGCTTGAAGGAGCGGTTTTGGATATTAGATACGGTGTTTCGAGAAT
TGCATATAGTAAAGACTTTGAAACTCTCAAAGTTGATTTTCTTAGCAAGCTACCTGAAATGCTGAAAATG
TTCGAAGATCGTTTATGTCATAAAACATATTTAAATGGTGATCATGTAACCCATCCTGACTTCATGTTGT
ATGACGCTCTTGATGTTGTTTTATACATGGACCCAATGTGCCTGGATGCGTTCCCAAAATTAGTTTGTTT
TAAAAAACGTATTGAAGCTATCCCACAAATTGATAAGTACTTGAAATCCAGCAAGTATATAGCATGGCCT
TTGCAGGGCTGGCAAGCCACGTTTGGTGGTGGCGACCATCCTCCAAAATCGGATCTGGAAGTTCTGTTCC
AGGGGCCCCTGTCCAGCGGTCTGGTTCCGCGTGGTTCCGGTACCGCGGCCCAGCCGGCCATGGCCCAGGG
CGCGCTGATTGAAGCCATTGCCAAATTCGATTACATGGGTCGTAGTCCACGTGAACTGTCCTTCAAAAAA
GGTGCAAGCCTGCTGTTGTATCATCGTGCATCCGAAGATTGGTGGGAAGGTCGTCATAATGGTGTTGATG
GTCTGATTCCGCATCAGTACATTGTCGTCCAGGATGCGGCCGCATA
[142 nt withheld, positions 2567-2708]
C
[98 nt withheld, positions 2710-2807]
AGTTTGTACTGGTGACGAAACTCAGTGTCTAGCTAGAGTGGC
[149 nt withheld, positions 2850-2998]
T
[41 nt withheld, positions 3000-3040]
T
[62 nt withheld, positions 3042-3103]
A
[35 nt withheld, positions 3105-3139]
CCTCCCTCAATCGGTTGAATGTCGCCCTTTTGTCTTTGGCGCTGGTAAACCATATGAA
[86 nt withheld, positions 3198-3283]
T
[54 nt withheld, positions 3285-3338]
CTAGCGCCGCCCTATACCTTGTCTGCCTCCCCGCGTTGCGTCGCGGTGCATGGAGCCGGGCCACCTCGAC
CTGAATGGAAGCCGGCGGCACCTCGCTAACGGATTCACCACTCCAAGAATTGGAGCCAATCAATTCTTGC
GGAGAACTGTGAATGCGCAAACCAACCCTTGGCAGAACATATCCATCGCGTCCGCCATCTCCAGCAGCCG
CACGCGGCGCATCTCGGGCAGCGTTGGGTCCTGGCCACGGGTGCGCATGATCGTGCTCCTGTCGTTGAGG
ACCCGGCTAGGCTGGCGGGGTTGCCTTACTGGTTAGCAGAATGAATCACCGATACGCGAGCGAACGTGAA
GCGACTGCTGCTGCAAAACGTCTGCGACCTGAGCAACAACATGAATGGTCTTCGGTTTCCGTGTTTCGTA
AAGTCTGGAAACGCGGAAGTCAGCGCCCTGCACCATTATGTTCCGGATCTGCATCGCAGGATGCTGCTGG
CTACCCTGTGGAACACCTACATCTGTATTAACGAAGCGCTGGCATTGACCCTGAGTGATTTTTCTCTGGT
CCCGCCGCATCCATACCGCCAGTTGTTTACCCTCACAACGTTCCAGTAACCGGGCATGTTCATCATCAGT
AACCCGTATCGTGAGCATCCTCTCTCGTTTCATCGGTATCATTACCCCCATGAACAGAAATCCCCCTTAC
ACGGAGGCATCAGTGACCAAACAGGAAAAAACCGCCCTTAACATGGCCCGCTTTATCAGAAGCCAGACAT
TAACGCTTCTGGAGAAACTCAACGAGCTGGACGCGGATGAACAGGCAGACATCTGTGAATCGCTTCACGA
CCACGCTGATGAGCTTTACCGCAGGATCCGCGAAATTGTAAGCGTTAATATTTTGTTAAAATTCGCGTTA
AATTTTTGTTAAATCAGCTCATTTTTTAACCAATAGGCCGAAATCGGCAAAATCCCTTATAAATCAAAAG
AATAGACCGAGATAGGGT
[37 nt withheld, positions 4337-4373]
AAAGAACGTGGACTCCAACGTCAAAGG
[49 nt withheld, positions 4401-4449]
T
[91 nt withheld, positions 4451-4541]
G
[124 nt withheld, positions 4543-4666]
CGCGGATCCTGCCTCGCGCGTTTCGGTGATGACGGTGAAAACCTCTGACACATGCAGCTCCCGGAGACGG
TCACAGCTTGTCTGTAAGCGGATGCCGGGAGCAGACAAGCCCGTCAGGGCGCGTCAGCGGGTGTTGGCGG
GTGTCGGGGCGCAGCCATGACCCAGTCACGTAGCGATAGCGGAGTGTATACTGGCTTAACTATGCGGCAT
CAGAGCAGATTGTACTGAGAGTGCACCATATGCGGTGTGAAATACCGCACAGATGCGTAAGGAGAAAATA
CCGCATCAGGCGCTCTTCCGCTTCCTCGCTCACTGACTCGCTGCGCTCGGTCGTTCGGCTGCGGCGAGCG
GTATCAGCTCACTCAAAGGCGGTAATACGGTTATCCACAGAATCAGGGGATAACGCAGGAAAGAACATGT
GAGCAAAAGGCCAGCAAAAGGCCAGGAACCGTAAAAAGGCCGCGTTGCTGGCGTTTTTCCATAGGCTCCG
CCCCCCTGACGAGCATCACAAAAATCGACGCTCAAGTCAGAGGTGGCGAAACCCGACAGGACTATAAAGA
TACCAGGGTTTCCCCCTGGAAGCTCCCTCGTGCGCTCTCCTGTTCCGACCCTGCCGCTTACCGGATACCT
GTCCGCCTTTCTCCCTTCGGGAAGCGTGGCGCTTTCTCATAGCTCACGCTGTAGGTATCTCAGTTCGGTG
TAGGTCGTTCGCTCCAAGCTGGGCTGTGTGCACGAACCCCCCGTTCAGCCCGACCGCTGCGCCTTATCCG
GTAACTATCGTCTTGAGTCCAACCCGGTAAGACACGACTTATCGCCACTGGCAGCAGCCACTGGTAACAG
GATTAGCAGAGCGAGGTATGTAGGCGGTGCTACAGAGTTCTTGAAGTGGTGGCCTAACTACGGCTACACT
AGAAGGACAGTATTTGGTATCTGCGCTCTGCTGAAGCCAGTTACCTTCGGAAAAAGAGTTGGTAGCTCTT
GATCCGGCAAACAAACCACCGCTGGTAGCGGTGGTTTTTTTGTTTGCAAGCAGCAGATTACGCGCAGAAA
AAAAGGATCTCAAGAAGATCCTTTGATCTTTTCTACGGGGTCTGACGCTCAGTGGAACGAAAACTCACGT
TAAGGGATTTTGGTCATGAGATTATCAAAAAGGATCTTCACCTAGATCCTTTTAAATTAAAAATGAAGTT
TTAAATCAATCTAAAGTATATATGAGTAAACTTGGTCTGACAGTTACCAATGCTTAATCAGTGAGGCACC
TATCTCAGCGATCTGTCTATTTCGTTCATCCATAGTTGCCTGACTCCCCGTCGTGTAGATAACTACGATA
CGGGAGGGCTTACCATCTGGCCCCAGTGCTGCAATGATACCGCGAGACCCACGCTCACCGGCTCCAGATT
TATCAGCAATAAACCAGCCAGCCGGAAGGGCCGAGCGCAGAAGTGGTCCTGCAACTTTATCCGCCTCCAT
CCAGTCTATTAATTGTTGCCGGGAAGCTAGAGTAAGTAGTTCGCCAGTTAATAGTTTGCGCAACGTTGTT
GCCATTGCTGCAGGCATCGTGGTGTCACGCTCGTCGTTTGGTATGGCTTCATTCAGCTCCGGTTCCCAAC
GATCAAGGCGAGTTACATGATCCCCCATGTTGTGCAAAAAAGCGGTTAGCTCCTTCGGTCCTCCGATCGT
TGTCAGAAGTAAGTTGGCCGCAGTGTTATCACTCATGGTTATGGCAGCACTGCATAATTCTCTTACTGTC
ATGCCATCCGTAAGATGCTTTTCTGTGACTGGTGAGTACTCAACCAAGTCATTCTGAGAATAGTGTATGC
GGCGACCGAGTTGCTCTTGCCCGGCGTCAACACGGGATAATACCGCGCCACATAGCAGAACTTTAAAAGT
GCTCATCATTGGAAAACGTTCTTCGGGGCGAAAACTCTCAAGGATCTTACCGCTGTTGAGATCCAGTTCG
ATGTAACCCACTCGTGCACCCAACTGATCTTCAGCATCTTTTACTTTCACCAGCGTTTCTGGGTGAGCAA
AAACAGGAAGGCAAAATGCCGCAAAAAAGGGAATAAGGGCGACACGGAAATGTTGAATACTCATACTCTT
CCTTTTTCAATATTATTGAAGCATTTATCAGGGTTATTGTCTCATGAGCGGATACATATTTGAATGTATT
TAGAAAAATAAACAAATAGGGGTTCCGCGCACATTTCCCCGAAAAGTGCCACCTGACGTCTAAGAAACCA
TTATTA
