>Addgene plasmid #91510 | pHH0103_SRGAP3-1/1 | depositor partial sequence | sequence record 175998 | insert sequence
GGTACCGAATTCGGATCCGCGCGCTGATTGAAGCCATTGCCAAATTCGATTACATGGGTCGTAGTCCACG
TGAACTGTCCTTCAAAAAAGGTGCAAGCCTGCTGTTGTATCATCGTGCATCCGAAGATTGGTGGGAAGGT
CGTCATAATGGTGTTGATGGTCTGATTCCGCATCAGTACATTGTCGTCCAGGATGCGGCCGCTAGCTAAG
TCGACGAGCTC
